Addgene plasmid #219019: SFFV-TNNI2-Brd 37
Purpose: Transcription factor TNNI2 with a specific barcode assigned.
Depositing lab: Filipe Pereira. Depositing organization: Center for Neuroscience and Cell Biology, University of Coimbra. Publication: A combinatorial transcription factor screening platform for immune cell reprogramming. Kurochkin I, Altman AR, Caiado I, Pertiga-Cabral D, Halitzki E, Minaeva M, Zimmermannova O, Henriques-Oliveira L, Klein D, Nair M, Oliveira D, Cajal LR, Knittel R, Feick C, Ringner M, Martin M, Cirovic B, Pires CF, Rosa FF, Sitnicka E, Theis FJ, Pereira CF. Cell Syst. 2026 Jan 21;17(1):101457. doi: 10.1016/j.cels.2025.101457. Epub 2026 Jan 14. PubMed 41539305.
Backbone
  Vector backbone: SFFV-MCS
  Backbone size w/o insert (bp): 6638
  Vector type: Lentiviral
Growth in bacteria
  Bacterial resistance: Ampicillin, 100 μg/mL
  Growth temperature: 37°C
  Growth strain: NEB Stable
  Copy number: High Copy
Gene/Insert
  Gene/Insert name: TNNI2
  Species: H. sapiens (human)
  Insert size (bp): 549
  Entrez Gene: TNNI2 (a.k.a. AMCD2B, DA2B, DA2B1, FSSV, fsTnI)
  Promoter: The spleen focus-forming virus (SFFV) promoter
  Cloning method: Restriction Enzyme; 5′ cloning site Bsp119I (not destroyed); 3′ cloning site BstHI (not destroyed)
Terms and licenses: Academic/Nonprofit Terms; Industry Terms: Not Available to Industry
Depositor comments: Barcode sequence cloned into XbaI restriction site. Design of plasmid is as follows: SFFV-[TF sequence]-WPRE-[Barcode sequence].
How to cite: SFFV-TNNI2-Brd 37 was a gift from Filipe Pereira (Addgene plasmid # 219019 ; http://n2t.net/addgene:219019 ; RRID:Addgene_219019)
