[The description below was written by a language model from this plasmid's Addgene catalogue record and pLannotate feature annotations shown in this document.]
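Description:
SFFV-TNNI2-Brd 37 is a third-generation-style, self-inactivating HIV-1 lentiviral transfer plasmid built on the SFFV-MCS backbone, carrying the human TNNI2 open reading frame together with a construct-specific DNA barcode. It is propagated in E. coli through a high-copy ColE1/pUC origin with ampicillin selection (AmpR under its own bla promoter). The backbone also retains pBluescript-derived remnants such as an f1 origin, lac regulatory elements, lacZα and lacI fragments, and flanking T7 and T3 promoters. No mammalian selection marker or fluorescent reporter is annotated.

The viral cassette begins with an RSV promoter fused to a truncated 5' LTR, which drives Tat-independent production of genomic RNA in packaging cells. This is followed by the Ψ packaging signal with a gag fragment, the RRE for Rev-dependent nuclear export, and the cPPT/CTS. Inside the provirus, the spleen focus-forming virus (SFFV) LTR promoter drives TNNI2, which sits between multiple cloning site fragments. A WPRE downstream enhances transcript stability and expression. According to the depositor, the barcode was cloned into an XbaI site after the WPRE, giving the layout SFFV–coding sequence–WPRE–barcode; the barcode itself is not annotated in the feature table. The cassette ends with a ΔU3 3' LTR, and an SV40 poly(A) signal and SV40 origin lie beyond it.

The record lists TNNI2 as a transcription factor, whereas the feature annotation identifies it as troponin I, the inhibitory subunit of the troponin complex of striated muscle. The plasmid belongs to a barcoded library made for combinatorial factor screening in immune cell reprogramming, where the barcode presumably serves to identify which factors a transduced cell received.
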