Features (pLannotate 1.2.2; 29 found; start..end, strand, type, name):
     94..112     -  promoter       T7 promoter: promoter for bacteriophage T7 RNA polymerase
    120..275     +  CDS            lacZα (fragment): LacZα fragment of β-galactosidase; lacZ fragment
    280..708     +  rep_origin     f1 ori (sequence partly withheld): f1 bacteriophage origin of replication; arrow indicates direction of (+) strand synthesis
    761..865     +  promoter       AmpR promoter: bla
    866..1726    +  CDS            AmpR: β-lactamase; bla; confers resistance to ampicillin, carbenicillin, and related antibiotics
   1897..2485    +  rep_origin     ori: high-copy-number ColE1/pMB1/pBR322/pUC origin of replication
   2668..2760    +  CDS            lacI (fragment): lac repressor; lacI; The lac repressor binds to the lac operator to inhibit transcription in E. coli. This inhibition can be relieved by adding lactose or isopropyl-β-D-thiogalactopyranoside (IPTG).
   2773..2794    +  protein_bind   CAP binding site: CAP binding activates transcription in the presence of cAMP. E. coli catabolite activator protein
   2809..2839    +  promoter       lac promoter: promoter for the E. coli lac operon
   2847..2863    +  protein_bind   lac operator: The lac repressor binds to the lac operator to inhibit transcription in E. coli. This inhibition can be relieved by adding lactose or isopropyl-β-D-thiogalactopyranoside (IPTG). lac repressor encoded by lacI
   2908..2926    +  promoter       T3 promoter: promoter for bacteriophage T3 RNA polymerase
   2954..3180    +  promoter       RSV promoter: Rous sarcoma virus enhancer/promoter
   3181..3361    +  LTR            5' LTR (truncated): truncated 5' long terminal repeat (LTR) from HIV-1
   3408..3533    +  misc_feature   HIV-1 Ψ: packaging signal of human immunodeficiency virus type 1
   3517..3880    +  CDS            HIV-1 gag (fragment): gag protein from human immunodeficiency virus 1; gag
   4026..4259    +  misc_feature   RRE: The Rev response element (RRE) of HIV-1 allows for Rev-dependent mRNA export from the nucleus to the cytoplasm.
   4636..4736    +  CDS            Rev (fragment): human immunodeficiency virus 1 (HIV-1) Rev protein; rev; enhances nuclear export of unspliced and incompletely spliced viral mRNAs
   4755..4872    +  misc_feature   cPPT/CTS: central polypurine tract and central termination sequence of HIV-1
   4906..5307    +  promoter       SFFV promoter: spleen focus-forming virus long terminal repeat (LTR) promoter
   5317..5340    +  misc_feature   MCS (fragment): pBluescript multiple cloning site
   5365..5910    +  CDS            TNNI2: TNNI2_HUMAN - Experimental evidence at protein level: Swiss-Prot protein existence level 1. Troponin I is the inhibitory subunit of troponin, the thin filament regulatory complex which confers calcium-sensitivity to striated muscle actomyosin ATPase activity. From Homo sapiens (Human).
   5921..5946    +  misc_feature   MCS (fragment): pBluescript multiple cloning site
   5946..6005    +  CDS            S (fragment): HBSAG_WHV6 - Experimental evidence at transcript level: Swiss-Prot protein existence level 2. The middle envelope protein plays an important role in the budding of the virion. It is involved in the induction of budding in a nucleocapsid independent way. In this process the majority of envelope proteins bud to form subviral lipoprotein particles of 22 nm of diameter that do not contain a nucleocapsid (By similarity). From Woodchuck hepatitis B virus (isolate w64/pWS23) (WHV).
   6137..6540    +  misc_feature   WPRE: woodchuck hepatitis virus posttranscriptional regulatory element
   6598..6657    +  CDS            nef (fragment): NEF_HV1Z2 - Experimental evidence at protein level: Swiss-Prot protein existence level 1. Extracellular Nef protein targets CD4(+) T-lymphocytes for apoptosis by interacting with CXCR4 surface receptors. From Human immunodeficiency virus type 1 group M subtype D (isolate Z2/CDC-Z34) (HIV-1).
   6659..6892    +  LTR            3' LTR (ΔU3): self-inactivating 3' long terminal repeat (LTR) from HIV-1
   6964..7085    +  polyA_signal   SV40 poly(A) signal: SV40 polyadenylation signal
   7104..7125    +  rep_origin     SV40 ori (fragment): SV40 origin of replication
   7125..73      +  rep_origin     SV40 ori (across the origin): SV40 origin of replication
>Addgene plasmid #219019 | SFFV-TNNI2-Brd 37 | addgene full sequence | sequence record 448870 | Addgene NGS Result
ATTTATGCAGAGGCCGAGGCCGCCTCGGCCTCTGAGCTATTCCAGAAGTAGTGAGGAGGCTTTTTTGGAG
GCCTAGGGACGTACCCAATTCGCCCTATAGTGAGTCGTATTACGCGCGCTCACTGGCCGTCGTTTTACAA
CGTCGTGACTGGGAAAACCCTGGCGTTACCCAACTTAATCGCCTTGCAGCACATCCCCCTTTCGCCAGCT
GGCGTAATAGCGAAGAGGCCCGCACCGATCGCCCTTCCCAACAGTTGCGCAGCCTGAATGGCGAATGGG
[124 nt withheld, positions 280-403]
C
[91 nt withheld, positions 405-495]
A
[49 nt withheld, positions 497-545]
CCTTTGACGTTGGAGTCCACGTTCTTT
[37 nt withheld, positions 573-609]
ACCCTATCTCGGTCTATTCTTTTGATTTATAAGGGATTTTGCCGATTTCGGCCTATTGGTTAAAAAATGA
GCTGATTTAACAAAAATTTAACGCGAATTTTAACAAAATATTAACGCTTACAATTTAGGTGGCACTTTTC
GGGGAAATGTGCGCGGAACCCCTATTTGTTTATTTTTCTAAATACATTCAAATATGTATCCGCTCATGAG
ACAATAACCCTGATAAATGCTTCAATAATATTGAAAAAGGAAGAGTATGAGTATTCAACATTTCCGTGTC
GCCCTTATTCCCTTTTTTGCGGCATTTTGCCTTCCTGTTTTTGCTCACCCAGAAACGCTGGTGAAAGTAA
AAGATGCTGAAGATCAGTTGGGTGCACGAGTGGGTTACATCGAACTGGATCTCAACAGCGGTAAGATCCT
TGAGAGTTTTCGCCCCGAAGAACGTTTTCCAATGATGAGCACTTTTAAAGTTCTGCTATGTGGCGCGGTA
TTATCCCGTATTGACGCCGGGCAAGAGCAACTCGGTCGCCGCATACACTATTCTCAGAATGACTTGGTTG
AGTACTCACCAGTCACAGAAAAGCATCTTACGGATGGCATGACAGTAAGAGAATTATGCAGTGCTGCCAT
AACCATGAGTGATAACACTGCGGCCAACTTACTTCTGACAACGATCGGAGGACCGAAGGAGCTAACCGCT
TTTTTGCACAACATGGGGGATCATGTAACTCGCCTTGATCGTTGGGAACCGGAGCTGAATGAAGCCATAC
CAAACGACGAGCGTGACACCACGATGCCTGTAGCAATGGCAACAACGTTGCGCAAACTATTAACTGGCGA
ACTACTTACTCTAGCTTCCCGGCAACAATTAATAGACTGGATGGAGGCGGATAAAGTTGCAGGACCACTT
CTGCGCTCGGCCCTTCCGGCTGGCTGGTTTATTGCTGATAAATCTGGAGCCGGTGAGCGTGGGTCTCGCG
GTATCATTGCAGCACTGGGGCCAGATGGTAAGCCCTCCCGTATCGTAGTTATCTACACGACGGGGAGTCA
GGCAACTATGGATGAACGAAATAGACAGATCGCTGAGATAGGTGCCTCACTGATTAAGCATTGGTAACTG
TCAGACCAAGTTTACTCATATATACTTTAGATTGATTTAAAACTTCATTTTTAATTTAAAAGGATCTAGG
TGAAGATCCTTTTTGATAATCTCATGACCAAAATCCCTTAACGTGAGTTTTCGTTCCACTGAGCGTCAGA
CCCCGTAGAAAAGATCAAAGGATCTTCTTGAGATCCTTTTTTTCTGCGCGTAATCTGCTGCTTGCAAACA
AAAAAACCACCGCTACCAGCGGTGGTTTGTTTGCCGGATCAAGAGCTACCAACTCTTTTTCCGAAGGTAA
CTGGCTTCAGCAGAGCGCAGATACCAAATACTGTTCTTCTAGTGTAGCCGTAGTTAGGCCACCACTTCAA
GAACTCTGTAGCACCGCCTACATACCTCGCTCTGCTAATCCTGTTACCAGTGGCTGCTGCCAGTGGCGAT
AAGTCGTGTCTTACCGGGTTGGACTCAAGACGATAGTTACCGGATAAGGCGCAGCGGTCGGGCTGAACGG
GGGGTTCGTGCACACAGCCCAGCTTGGAGCGAACGACCTACACCGAACTGAGATACCTACAGCGTGAGCT
ATGAGAAAGCGCCACGCTTCCCGAAGGGAGAAAGGCGGACAGGTATCCGGTAAGCGGCAGGGTCGGAACA
GGAGAGCGCACGAGGGAGCTTCCAGGGGGAAACGCCTGGTATCTTTATAGTCCTGTCGGGTTTCGCCACC
TCTGACTTGAGCGTCGATTTTTGTGATGCTCGTCAGGGGGGCGGAGCCTATGGAAAAACGCCAGCAACGC
GGCCTTTTTACGGTTCCTGGCCTTTTGCTGGCCTTTTGCTCACATGTTCTTTCCTGCGTTATCCCCTGAT
TCTGTGGATAACCGTATTACCGCCTTTGAGTGAGCTGATACCGCTCGCCGCAGCCGAACGACCGAGCGCA
GCGAGTCAGTGAGCGAGGAAGCGGAAGAGCGCCCAATACGCAAACCGCCTCTCCCCGCGCGTTGGCCGAT
TCATTAATGCAGCTGGCACGACAGGTTTCCCGACTGGAAAGCGGGCAGTGAGCGCAACGCAATTAATGTG
AGTTAGCTCACTCATTAGGCACCCCAGGCTTTACACTTTATGCTTCCGGCTCGTATGTTGTGTGGAATTG
TGAGCGGATAACAATTTCACACAGGAAACAGCTATGACCATGATTACGCCAAGCGCGCAATTAACCCTCA
CTAAAGGGAACAAAAGCTGGAGCTGCAAGCTTAATGTAGTCTTATGCAATACTCTTGTAGTCTTGCAACA
TGGTAACGATGAGTTAGCAACATGCCTTACAAGGAGAGAAAAAGCACCGTGCATGCCGATTGGTGGAAGT
AAGGTGGTACGATCGTGCCTTATTAGGAAGGCAACAGACGGGTCTGACATGGATTGGACGAACCACTGAA
TTGCCGCATTGCAGAGATATTGTATTTAAGTGCCTAGCTCGATACATAAACGGGTCTCTCTGGTTAGACC
AGATCTGAGCCTGGGAGCTCTCTGGCTAACTAGGGAACCCACTGCTTAAGCCTCAATAAAGCTTGCCTTG
AGTGCTTCAAGTAGTGTGTGCCCGTCTGTTGTGTGACTCTGGTAACTAGAGATCCCTCAGACCCTTTTAG
TCAGTGTGGAAAATCTCTAGCAGTGGCGCCCGAACAGGGACTTGAAAGCGAAAGGGAAACCAGAGGAGCT
CTCTCGACGCAGGACTCGGCTTGCTGAAGCGCGCACGGCAAGAGGCGAGGGGCGGCGACTGGTGAGTACG
CCAAAAATTTTGACTAGCGGAGGCTAGAAGGAGAGAGATGGGTGCGAGAGCGTCAGTATTAAGCGGGGGA
GAATTAGATCGCGATGGGAAAAAATTCGGTTAAGGCCAGGGGGAAAGAAAAAATATAAATTAAAACATAT
AGTATGGGCAAGCAGGGAGCTAGAACGATTCGCAGTTAATCCTGGCCTGTTAGAAACATCAGAAGGCTGT
AGACAAATACTGGGACAGCTACAACCATCCCTTCAGACAGGATCAGAAGAACTTAGATCATTATATAATA
CAGTAGCAACCCTCTATTGTGTGCATCAAAGGATAGAGATAAAAGACACCAAGGAAGCTTTAGACAAGAT
AGAGGAAGAGCAAAACAAAAGTAAGACCACCGCACAGCAAGCGGCCGCTGATCTTCAGACCTGGAGGAGG
AGATATGAGGGACAATTGGAGAAGTGAATTATATAAATATAAAGTAGTAAAAATTGAACCATTAGGAGTA
GCACCCACCAAGGCAAAGAGAAGAGTGGTGCAGAGAGAAAAAAGAGCAGTGGGAATAGGAGCTTTGTTCC
TTGGGTTCTTGGGAGCAGCAGGAAGCACTATGGGCGCAGCGTCAATGACGCTGACGGTACAGGCCAGACA
ATTATTGTCTGGTATAGTGCAGCAGCAGAACAATTTGCTGAGGGCTATTGAGGCGCAACAGCATCTGTTG
CAACTCACAGTCTGGGGCATCAAGCAGCTCCAGGCAAGAATCCTGGCTGTGGAAAGATACCTAAAGGATC
AACAGCTCCTGGGGATTTGGGGTTGCTCTGGAAAACTCATTTGCACCACTGCTGTGCCTTGGAATGCTAG
TTGGAGTAATAAATCTCTGGAACAGATTTGGAATCACACGACCTGGATGGAGTGGGACAGAGAAATTAAC
AATTACACAAGCTTAATACACTCCTTAATTGAAGAATCGCAAAACCAGCAAGAAAAGAATGAACAAGAAT
TATTGGAATTAGATAAATGGGCAAGTTTGTGGAATTGGTTTAACATAACAAATTGGCTGTGGTATATAAA
ATTATTCATAATGATAGTAGGAGGCTTGGTAGGTTTAAGAATAGTTTTTGCTGTACTTTCTATAGTGAAT
AGAGTTAGGCAGGGATATTCACCATTATCGTTTCAGACCCACCTCCCAACCCCGAGGGGACCCGACAGGC
CCGAAGGAATAGAAGAAGAAGGTGGAGAGAGAGACAGAGACAGATCCATTCGATTAGTGAACGGATCTCG
ACGGTATCGGTTAACTTTTAAAAGAAAAGGGGGGATTGGGGGGTACAGTGCAGGGGAAAGAATAGTAGAC
ATAATAGCAACAGACATACAAACTAAAGAATTACAAAAACAAATTACAAAAATTCAAAATTTTATCGATC
ACGAGACTAGCCTCGAGCTGGCTGCAGTAACGCCATTTTGCAAGGCATGGAAAAATACCAAACCAAGAAT
AGAGAAGTTCAGATCAAGGGCGGGTACATGAAAATAGCTAACGTTGGGCCAAACAGGATATCTGCGGTGA
GCAGTTTCGGCCCCGGCCCGGGGCCAAGAACAGATGGTCACCGCAGTTTCGGCCCCGGCCCGAGGCCAAG
AACAGATGGTCCCCAGATATGGCCCAACCCTCAGCAGTTTCTTAAGACCCATCAGATGTTTCCAGGCTCC
CCCAAGGACCTGAAATGACCCTGCGCCTTATTTGAATTAACCAATCAGCCTGCTTCTCGCTTCTGTTCGC
GCGCTTCTGCTTCCCGAGCTCTATAAAAGAGCTCACAACCCCTCACTCGGCGCGCCAGTCCTCCGACAGA
CTGAGTCGGCCGGTCGAATCAAGCTTATCGATACCGTCGACGGATCCGCTAGCCCGCGGTTCGAAATGGG
AGATGAGGAGAAGCGGAACAGGGCCATCACGGCCCGCAGGCAGCACCTGAAGAGCGTGATGCTGCAGATA
GCGGCCACGGAGCTGGAGAAGGAGGAGAGCCGCCGTGAGGCAGAGAAGCAGAACTACCTGGCGGAGCACT
GCCCGCCGCTGCATATCCCGGGCTCCATGTCTGAAGTGCAGGAGCTCTGCAAACAGCTGCACGCCAAGAT
CGATGCGGCTGAAGAGGAGAAGTACGACATGGAGGTGAGGGTGCAGAAGACCAGCAAGGAGCTGGAGGAC
ATGAACCAGAAGCTATTTGATCTGCGGGGCAAGTTCAAGCGGCCCCCACTGCGGAGGGTGCGCATGTCGG
CCGATGCCATGCTCAAGGCCCTGCTGGGCTCGAAGCACAAGGTGTGCATGGACCTGAGGGCCAACCTGAA
GCAGGTCAAGAAGGAGGACACAGAGAAGGAGCGGGACCTGCGAGACGTGGGTGACTGGAGGAAGAACATC
GAGGAGAAGTCTGGCATGGAGGGCCGGAAGAAGATGTTTGAGTCCGAGTCCTAGACCGGTCGGATCCCCC
GGGCTGCAGGAATTCGAGCATCTTACCGCCATTTATTCCCATATTTGTTCTGTTTTTCTTGATTTGGGTA
TACATTTAAATGTTAATAAAACAAAATGGTGGGGCAATCATTTACATTTTTAGGGATATGTAATTACTAG
TTCAGGTGTATTGCCACAAGACAAACATGTTAAGAAACTTTCCCGTTATTTACGCTCTGTTCCTGTTAAT
CAACCTCTGGATTACAAAATTTGTGAAAGATTGACTGATATTCTTAACTATGTTGCTCCTTTTACGCTGT
GTGGATATGCTGCTTTAATGCCTCTGTATCATGCTATTGCTTCCCGTACGGCTTTCGTTTTCTCCTCCTT
GTATAAATCCTGGTTGCTGTCTCTTTATGAGGAGTTGTGGCCCGTTGTCCGTCAACGTGGCGTGGTGTGC
TCTGTGTTTGCTGACGCAACCCCCACTGGCTGGGGCATTGCCACCACCTGTCAACTCCTTTCTGGGACTT
TCGCTTTCCCCCTCCCGATCGCCACGGCAGAACTCATCGCCGCCTGCCTTGCCCGCTGCTGGACAGGGGC
TAGGTTGCTGGGCACTGATAATTCCGTGGTGTTGTCGGGGAAGCTGACGTCCTTTGCAATTCGATATCAA
GCTGTACCTTCTAGATGTACAAGAAAGTCAGCGCTTCTAGACCAATGACTTACAAGGCAGCTGTAGATCT
TAGCCACTTTTTAAAAGAAAAGGGGGGACTGGAAGGGCTAATTCACTCCCAACGAAGACAAGATCTGCTT
TTTGCTTGTACTGGGTCTCTCTGGTTAGACCAGATCTGAGCCTGGGAGCTCTCTGGCTAACTAGGGAACC
CACTGCTTAAGCCTCAATAAAGCTTGCCTTGAGTGCTTCAAGTAGTGTGTGCCCGTCTGTTGTGTGACTC
TGGTAACTAGAGATCCCTCAGACCCTTTTAGTCAGTGTGGAAAATCTCTAGCAGTAGTAGTTCATGTCAT
CTTATTATTCAGTATTTATAACTTGCAAAGAAATGAATATCAGAGAGTGAGAGGAACTTGTTTATTGCAG
CTTATAATGGTTACAAATAAAGCAATAGCATCACAAATTTCACAAATAAAGCATTTTTTTCACTGCATTC
TAGTTGTGGTTTGTCCAAACTCATCAATGTATCTTATCATGTCTGGCTCTAGCTATCCCGCCCCTAACTC
CGCCCATCCCGCCCCTAACTCCGCCCAGTTCCGCCCATTCTCCGCCCCATGGCTGACTAATTTTTTTT
