>Addgene plasmid #219019 | SFFV-TNNI2-Brd 37 | depositor partial sequence | sequence record 427537 | TF ORF
ATGGGAGATGAGGAGAAGCGGAACAGGGCCATCACGGCCCGCAGGCAGCACCTGAAGAGCGTGATGCTGC
AGATAGCGGCCACGGAGCTGGAGAAGGAGGAGAGCCGCCGTGAGGCAGAGAAGCAGAACTACCTGGCGGA
GCACTGCCCGCCGCTGCATATCCCGGGCTCCATGTCTGAAGTGCAGGAGCTCTGCAAACAGCTGCACGCC
AAGATCGATGCGGCTGAAGAGGAGAAGTACGACATGGAGGTGAGGGTGCAGAAGACCAGCAAGGAGCTGG
AGGACATGAACCAGAAGCTATTTGATCTGCGGGGCAAGTTCAAGCGGCCCCCACTGCGGAGGGTGCGCAT
GTCGGCCGATGCCATGCTCAAGGCCCTGCTGGGCTCGAAGCACAAGGTGTGCATGGACCTGAGGGCCAAC
CTGAAGCAGGTCAAGAAGGAGGACACAGAGAAGGAGCGGGACCTGCGAGACGTGGGTGACTGGAGGAAGA
ACATCGAGGAGAAGTCTGGCATGGAGGGCCGGAAGAAGATGTTTGAGTCCGAGTCCTAG
