>Addgene plasmid #219019 | SFFV-TNNI2-Brd 37 | depositor partial sequence | sequence record 427538 | Barcode sequence
TGTACAAGAAAGTCAGCGCT
